Addgene plasmid #250509: pTE5601
Purpose: Purification of SUMO-dark; inhibitor of 11S; breakage control for translocation/insertion assays
Depositing lab: Tobias Erb. Depositing organization: Max Planck Institute for Terrestrial Microbiology. Publication: Functional Mapping and Engineering of the Sec Translocon Unlocked by a Cell-Free System. Meier M, Scholz SA, von Bank L, Levandoski JE, Lückhof M, Schaaf M, Si S, Lieberwirth I, Jung AL, Landfester K, Driessen AJM, Erb TJ. bioRxiv 2025.12.09.688994 10.64898/2025.12.09.688994.
Backbone
  Vector backbone: pTB146
  Vector type: Bacterial Expression
Growth in bacteria
  Bacterial resistance: Ampicillin, 100 μg/mL
  Growth temperature: 37°C
  Growth strain: DH5alpha
  Copy number: High Copy
Gene/Insert
  Gene/Insert name: T7-SUMO-dark
  Species: S. cerevisiae (budding yeast)
  Promoter: T7
  Tag / fusion protein: dark peptide (C terminal on insert)
  Cloning method: Gibson Cloning
  Sequencing primers: 5′ ATGCGTCCGGCGTAG; 3′ TGCTAGTTATTGCTCAGCGG
Terms and licenses: Academic/Nonprofit Terms; Industry Terms: Not Available to Industry
Depositor comments: Please visit https://doi.org/10.64898/2025.12.09.688994 for bioRxiv preprint.
How to cite: pTE5601 was a gift from Tobias Erb (Addgene plasmid # 250509 ; http://n2t.net/addgene:250509 ; RRID:Addgene_250509)
