[The description below was written by a language model from this plasmid's Addgene catalogue record and pLannotate feature annotations shown in this document.]
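Description:
pTE5601 is a 6.1 kb bacterial expression plasmid built on the pTB146 backbone for producing a yeast SUMO protein fused at its C terminus to a "dark" peptide. It is propagated in E. coli through a ColE1/pMB1-type origin and selected with ampicillin via the bla gene. The catalogue lists it as high copy, although the annotation also detects a rop gene, which normally lowers copy number, together with a bom fragment. An M13 phage origin is also present. Several annotated pieces appear to be backbone remnants rather than working parts: tetracycline-resistance fragments, an mbeC fragment, a lacZα fragment, and a 5S rRNA segment flanked by the rrnB T1 and T2 terminators.

The expression cassette follows the usual pET-style layout. A T7 promoter with an adjacent lac operator and the T7 gene 10 ribosome binding site drives the open reading frame, which ends at a T7 terminator. A plasmid-borne lacI gene supplies the repressor, so expression should be IPTG-inducible in hosts that provide T7 RNA polymerase. The reading frame begins with a short polyhistidine tag (annotated as a partial 9xHis match) for affinity purification, followed by truncated S. cerevisiae SMT3 (SUMO).

The dark peptide is not annotated by name. A short downstream stretch matched as a SET1 fragment lies roughly where it would be expected, but the record does not confirm that this is the peptide. According to the stated purpose, purified SUMO-dark acts as an inhibitor of 11S, which suggests a split-luciferase complementation readout. It is also used as a breakage control in translocation and membrane-insertion assays, in cell-free work on the Sec translocon.
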