Features (pLannotate 1.2.2; 24 found; start..end, strand, type, name):
      1..28      +  terminator     rrnB T2 terminator: transcription terminator T2 from the E. coli rrnB gene
     47..138     +  promoter       AmpR promoter: bla
    139..999     +  CDS            AmpR: β-lactamase; bla; confers resistance to ampicillin, carbenicillin, and related antibiotics
   1041..1554    -  rep_origin     M13 ori (sequence partly withheld): M13 bacteriophage origin of replication; arrow indicates direction of (+) strand synthesis
   1665..2253    +  rep_origin     ori: high-copy-number ColE1/pMB1/pBR322/pUC origin of replication
   2430..2520    -  misc_feature   bom (fragment): basis of mobility region from pBR322
   2622..2813    -  CDS            rop: Rop protein, which maintains plasmids at low copy number; rop
   2854..2964    +  CDS            mbeC (fragment): MBEC_ECOLX - Experimental evidence at protein level: Swiss-Prot protein existence level 1. Required for efficient mobilization of ColE1 plasmid and is thus essential to promote the specific transfer of the plasmid during conjugation. Probably functions by inducing DNA bending, helping the MbeA relaxase to melt the DNA around the nic site and cleave the phosphodiester bond. Binds specifically double-stranded DNA (dsDNA) containing the ColE1 oriT but does not recognize the inverted repeat (IR). From Escherichia coli.
   2999..3321    -  CDS            TcR (fragment): tetracycline efflux protein; tet; confers resistance to tetracycline
   3336..3357    -  protein_bind   CAP binding site: CAP binding activates transcription in the presence of cAMP. E. coli catabolite activator protein
   3370..4452    -  CDS            lacI: lac repressor; lacI; The lac repressor binds to the lac operator to inhibit transcription in E. coli. This inhibition can be relieved by adding lactose or isopropyl-β-D-thiogalactopyranoside (IPTG).
   4453..4530    -  promoter       lacI promoter: lacI
   4538..4817    -  CDS            TcR (fragment): tetracycline efflux protein; tet; confers resistance to tetracycline
   4839..4857    +  promoter       T7 promoter: promoter for bacteriophage T7 RNA polymerase
   4858..4882    +  protein_bind   lac operator: The lac repressor binds to the lac operator to inhibit transcription in E. coli. This inhibition can be relieved by adding lactose or isopropyl-β-D-thiogalactopyranoside (IPTG). lac repressor encoded by lacI
   4897..4919    +  RBS            RBS: efficient ribosome binding site from bacteriophage T7 gene 10 (Olins and Rangwala, 1989)
   4938..4954    +  CDS            9xHis (fragment): 9xHis affinity tag
   4968..5258    +  CDS            SUMO: cleavable ubiquitin-like protein tag; S. cerevisiae SMT3 (truncated)
   5296..5342    +  CDS            SET1 (fragment): solubility-enhancement tag derived from T7 phage gene 10B
   5350..5397    +  terminator     T7 terminator: transcription terminator for bacteriophage T7 RNA polymerase
   5420..5524    -  CDS            TcR (fragment): tetracycline efflux protein; tet; confers resistance to tetracycline
   5584..5738    +  CDS            lacZα (fragment): LacZα fragment of β-galactosidase; lacZ fragment
   5831..5946    +  ncRNA          5S rRNA: Accession: RF00001 - 5S ribosomal RNA
   5950..6036    +  terminator     rrnB T1 terminator: Escherichia coli rrnB; transcription terminator T1 from the E. coli rrnB gene
>Addgene plasmid #250509 | pTE5601 | addgene full sequence | sequence record 499126 | Addgene NGS Result
AGAAGGCCATCCTGACGGATGGCCTTTTTGCGTTTCTACAAACTCTTTTGTTTATTTTTCTAAATACATT
CAAATATGTATCCGCTCATGAGACAATAACCCTGATAAATGCTTCAATAATATTGAAAAAGGAAGAGTAT
GAGTATTCAACATTTCCGTGTCGCCCTTATTCCCTTTTTTGCGGCATTTTGCCTTCCTGTTTTTGCTCAC
CCAGAAACGCTGGTGAAAGTAAAAGATGCTGAAGATCAGTTGGGTGCACGAGTGGGTTACATCGAACTGG
ATCTCAACAGCGGTAAGATCCTTGAGAGTTTTCGCCCCGAAGAACGTTTCCCAATGATGAGCACTTTTAA
AGTTCTGCTATGTGGCGCGGTATTATCCCGTGTTGACGCCGGGCAAGAGCAACTCGGTCGCCGCATACAC
TATTCTCAGAATGACTTGGTTGAGTACTCACCAGTCACAGAAAAGCATCTTACGGATGGCATGACAGTAA
GAGAATTATGCAGTGCTGCCATAACCATGAGTGATAACACTGCGGCCAACTTACTTCTGACAACGATCGG
AGGACCGAAGGAGCTAACCGCTTTTTTGCACAACATGGGGGATCATGTAACTCGCCTTGATCGTTGGGAA
CCGGAGCTGAATGAAGCCATACCAAACGACGAGCGTGACACCACGATGCCTGTAGCAATGGCAACAACGT
TGCGCAAACTATTAACTGGCGAACTACTTACTCTAGCTTCCCGGCAACAATTAATAGACTGGATGGAGGC
GGATAAAGTTGCAGGACCACTTCTGCGCTCGGCCCTTCCGGCTGGCTGGTTTATTGCTGATAAATCTGGA
GCCGGTGAGCGTGGGTCTCGCGGTATCATTGCAGCACTGGGGCCAGATGGTAAGCCCTCCCGTATCGTAG
TTATCTACACGACGGGGAGTCAGGCAACTATGGATGAACGAAATAGACAGATCGCTGAGATAGGTGCCTC
ACTGATTAAGCATTGGTAACTGTCAGACCAAGTTTACTCATATATACTTTAGATTGATT
[38 nt withheld, positions 1040-1077]
A
[37 nt withheld, positions 1079-1115]
ATTTTGTTAAAATTCGCGTTAAATTTTTGTTAAATCAGCTCATTTTTTAACCAATAGGCCGAAATCGGCA
AAATCCCTTATAAATCAAAAGAATAGACCGAGATAGGGT
[37 nt withheld, positions 1225-1261]
AAAGAACGTGGACTCCAACGTCAAAGG
[141 nt withheld, positions 1289-1429]
G
[125 nt withheld, positions 1431-1555]
AAAGGATCTAGGTGAAGATCCTTTTTGATAATCTCATGACCAAAATCCCTTAACGTGAGTTTTCGTTCCA
CTGAGCGTCAGACCCCGTAGAAAAGATCAAAGGATCTTCTTGAGATCCTTTTTTTCTGCGCGTAATCTGC
TGCTTGCAAACAAAAAAACCACCGCTACCAGCGGTGGTTTGTTTGCCGGATCAAGAGCTACCAACTCTTT
TTCCGAAGGTAACTGGCTTCAGCAGAGCGCAGATACCAAATACTGTCCTTCTAGTGTAGCCGTAGTTAGG
CCACCACTTCAAGAACTCTGTAGCACCGCCTACATACCTCGCTCTGCTAATCCTGTTACCAGTGGCTGCT
GCCAGTGGCGATAAGTCGTGTCTTACCGGGTTGGACTCAAGACGATAGTTACCGGATAAGGCGCAGCGGT
CGGGCTGAACGGGGGGTTCGTGCACACAGCCCAGCTTGGAGCGAACGACCTACACCGAACTGAGATACCT
ACAGCGTGAGCTATGAGAAAGCGCCACGCTTCCCGAAGGGAGAAAGGCGGACAGGTATCCGGTAAGCGGC
AGGGTCGGAACAGGAGAGCGCACGAGGGAGCTTCCAGGGGGAAACGCCTGGTATCTTTATAGTCCTGTCG
GGTTTCGCCACCTCTGACTTGAGCGTCGATTTTTGTGATGCTCGTCAGGGGGGCGGAGCCTATGGAAAAA
CGCCAGCAACGCGGCCTTTTTACGGTTCCTGGCCTTTTGCTGGCCTTTTGCTCACATGTTCTTTCCTGCG
TTATCCCCTGATTCTGTGGATAACCGTATTACCGCCTTTGAGTGAGCTGATACCGCTCGCCGCAGCCGAA
CGACCGAGCGCAGCGAGTCAGTGAGCGAGGAAGCTATGGTGCACTCTCAGTACAATCTGCTCTGATGCCG
CATAGTTAAGCCAGTATACACTCCGCTATCGCTACGTGACTGGGTCATGGCTGCGCCCCGACACCCGCCA
ACACCCGCTGACGCGCCCTGACGGGCTTGTCTGCTCCCGGCATCCGCTTACAGACAAGCTGTGACCGTCT
CCGGGAGCTGCATGTGTCAGAGGTTTTCACCGTCATCACCGAAACGCGCGAGGCAGCTGCGGTAAAGCTC
ATCAGCGTGGTCGTGCAGCGATTCACAGATGTCTGCCTGTTCATCCGCGTCCAGCTCGTTGAGTTTCTCC
AGAAGCGTTAATGTCTGGCTTCTGATAAAGCGGGCCATGTTAAGGGCGGTTTTTTCCTGTTTGGTCACTG
ATGCCTCCGTGTAAGGGGGATTTCTGTTCATGGGGGTAATGATACCGATGAAACGAGAGAGGATGCTCAC
GATACGGGTTACTGATGATGAACATGCCCGGTTACTGGAACGTTGTGAGGGTAAACAACTGGCGGTATGG
ATGCGGCGGGACCAGAGAAAAATCACTCAGGGTCAATGCCAGCCGAACGCCAGCAAGACGTAGCCCAGCG
CGTCGGCCGCCATGCCGGCGATAATGGCCTGCTTCTCGCCGAAACGTTTGGTGGCGGGACCAGTGACGAA
GGCTTGAGCGAGGGCGTGCAAGATTCCGAATACCGCAAGCGACAGGCCGATCATCGTCGCGCTCCAGCGA
AAGCGGTCCTCGCCGAAAATGACCCAGAGCGCTGCCGGCACCTGTCCTACGAGTTGCATGATAAAGAAGA
CAGTCATAAGTGCGGCGACGATAGTCATGCCCCGCGCCCACCGGAAGGAGCTGACTGGGTTGAAGGCTCT
CAAGGGCATCGGTCGAGATCCCGGTGCCTAATGAGTGAGCTAACTTACATTAATTGCGTTGCGCTCACTG
CCCGCTTTCCAGTCGGGAAACCTGTCGTGCCAGCTGCATTAATGAATCGGCCAACGCGCGGGGAGAGGCG
GTTTGCGTATTGGGCGCCAGGGTGGTTTTTCTTTTCACCAGTGAGACGGGCAACAGCTGATTGCCCTTCA
CCGCCTGGCCCTGAGAGAGTTGCAGCAAGCGGTCCACGCTGGTTTGCCCCAGCAGGCGAAAATCCTGTTT
GATGGTGGTTAACGGCGGGATATAACATGAGCTGTCTTCGGTATCGTCGTATCCCACTACCGAGATATCC
GCACCAACGCGCAGCCCGGACTCGGTAATGGCGCGCATTGCGCCCAGCGCCATCTGATCGTTGGCAACCA
GCATCGCAGTGGGAACGATGCCCTCATTCAGCATTTGCATGGTTTGTTGAAAACCGGACATGGCACTCCA
GTCGCCTTCCCGTTCCGCTATCGGCTGAATTTGATTGCGAGTGAGATATTTATGCCAGCCAGCCAGACGC
AGACGCGCCGAGACAGAACTTAATGGGCCCGCTAACAGCGCGATTTGCTGGTGACCCAATGCGACCAGAT
GCTCCACGCCCAGTCGCGTACCGTCTTCATGGGAGAAAATAATACTGTTGATGGGTGTCTGGTCAGAGAC
ATCAAGAAATAACGCCGGAACATTAGTGCAGGCAGCTTCCACAGCAATGGCATCCTGGTCATCCAGCGGA
TAGTTAATGATCAGCCCACTGACGCGTTGCGCGAGAAGATTGTGCACCGCCGCTTTACAGGCTTCGACGC
CGCTTCGTTCTACCATCGACACCACCACGCTGGCACCCAGTTGATCGGCGCGAGATTTAATCGCCGCGAC
AATTTGCGACGGCGCGTGCAGGGCCAGACTGGAGGTGGCAACGCCAATCAGCAACGACTGTTTGCCCGCC
AGTTGTTGTGCCACGCGGTTGGGAATGTAATTCAGCTCCGCCATCGCCGCTTCCACTTTTTCCCGCGTTT
TCGCAGAAACGTGGCTGGCCTGGTTCACCACGCGGGAAACGGTCTGATAAGAGACACCGGCATACTCTGC
GACATCGTATAACGTTACTGGTTTCACATTCACCACCCTGAATTGACTCTCTTCCGGGCGCTATCATGCC
ATACCGCGAAAGGTTTTGCGCCATTCGATGGTGTCCGGGATCTCGACGCTCTCCCTTATGCGACTCCTGC
ATTAGGAAGCAGCCCAGTAGTAGGTTGAGGCCGTTGAGCACCGCCGCCGCAAGGAATGGTGCATGCAAGG
AGATGGCGCCCAACAGTCCCCCGGCCACGGGGCCTGCCACCATACCCACGCCGAAACAAGCGCTCATGAG
CCCGAAGTGGCGAGCCCGATCTTCCCCATCGGTGATGTCGGCGATATAGGCGCCAGCAACCGCACCTGTG
GCGCCGGTGATGCCGGCCACGATGCGTCCGGCGTAGAGGATCGAGATCTCGATCCCGCGAAATTAATACG
ACTCACTATAGGGGAATTGTGAGCGGATAACAATTCCCCTCTAGAAATAATTTTGTTTAACTTTAAGAAG
GAGATATACCATGCGTGGTTCTCACCACCACCACCACCATATGGCTAGCGGATCGGACTCAGAAGTCAAT
CAAGAAGCTAAGCCAGAGGTCAAGCCAGAAGTCAAGCCTGAGACTCACATCAATTTAAAGGTGTCCGATG
GATCTTCAGAGATCTTCTTCAAGATCAAAAAGACCACTCCTTTAAGAAGGCTGATGGAAGCGTTCGCTAA
AAGACAGGGTAAGGAAATGGACTCCTTAAGATTCTTGTACGACGGTATTAGAATTCAAGCTGATCAGACC
CCTGAAGATTTGGACATGGAGGATAACGATATTATTGAGGCTCACAGAGAACAGATTGGTGGTTCCGGCG
TGAGCGGCTGGGCTCTGTTTAAAAAAATTAGCTAACAAAGCCCGAAAGGAAGCTGAGTTGGCTGCTGCCA
CCGCTGAGCAATAACTAGCATAACCCCTTGGGGCCTCTAAACGGGTCTTGAGGGGTTTTTTGCTGAAAGG
AGGAACTATATCCGGATATCCCGCAAGAGGCCCGGCAGTACCGGCATAACCAAGCCTATGCCTACAGCAT
CCAGGGTGACGGTGCCGAGGATGACGATGAGCGCATTGTTAGATTTCATACACGGTGCCTGACTGCGTTA
GCAATTTAACTGTGATAAACTACCGCATTAAAGCTTGGCACTGGCCGTCGTTTTACAACGTCGTGACTGG
GAAAACCCTGGCGTTACCCAACTTAATCGCCTTGCAGCACATCCCCCTTTCGCCAGCTGGCGTAATAGCG
AAGAGGCCCGCACCGATCGCCCTTCCCAACAGTTGCGCAGCCTGAATGGCGAATGGCAGCTTGGCTGTTT
TGGCGGATGAGATAAGATTTTCAGCCTGATACAGATTAAATCAGAACGCAGAAGCGGTCTGATAAAACAG
AATTTGCCTGGCGGCAGTAGCGCGGTGGTCCCACCTGACCCCATGCCGAACTCAGAAGTGAAACGCCGTA
GCGCCGATGGTAGTGTGGGGTCTCCCCATGCGAGAGTAGGGAACTGCCAGGCATCAAATAAAACGAAAGG
CTCAGTCGAAAGACTGGGCCTTTCGTTTTATCTGTTGTTTGTCGGTGAACGCTCTCCTGAGTAGGACAAA
TCCGCCGGGAGCGGATTTGAACGTTGCGAAGCAACGGCCCGGAGGGTGGCGGGCAGGACGCCCGCCATAA
ACTGCCAGGCATCAAATTAAGC
